>Addgene plasmid #127670 | S12.1_Empty_Bridge | addgene full sequence | sequence record 247048 | Addgene NGS Result
ACGGATGGCATGACAGTAAGAGAATTATGCAGTGCTGCCATAACCATGAGTGATAACACTGCGGCCAACT
TACTTCTGACAACGATCGGAGGACCGAAGGAGCTAACCGCTTTTTTGCACAACATGGGGGATCATGTAAC
TCGCCTTGATCGTTGGGAACCGGAGCTGAATGAAGCCATACCAAACGACGAGCGTGACACCACGATGCCT
GTAGCAATGGCAACAACGTTGCGCAAACTATTAACTGGCGAACTACTTACTCTAGCTTCCCGGCAACAAT
TAATAGACTGGATGGAGGCGGATAAAGTTGCAGGACCACTTCTGCGCTCGGCCCTTCCGGCTGGCTGGTT
TATTGCTGATAAATCTGGAGCCGGTGAGCGTGGAAGCCGCGGTATCATTGCAGCACTGGGGCCAGATGGT
AAGCCCTCCCGTATCGTAGTTATCTACACGACGGGGAGTCAGGCAACTATGGATGAACGAAATAGACAGA
TCGCTGAGATAGGTGCCTCACTGATTAAGCATTGGTAACTGTCAGACCAAGTTTACTCATATATACTTTA
GATTGATTTAAAACTTCATTTTTAATTTAAAAGGATCTAGGTGAAGATCCTTTTTGATAATCTCATGACC
AAAATCCCTTAACGTGAGTTTTCGTTCCACTGAGCGTCAGACCCCGTAGAAAAGATCAAAGGATCTTCTT
GAGATCCTTTTTTTCTGCGCGTAATCTGCTGCTTGCAAACAAAAAAACCACCGCTACCAGCGGTGGTTTG
TTTGCCGGATCAAGAGCTACCAACTCTTTTTCCGAAGGTAACTGGCTTCAGCAGAGCGCAGATACCAAAT
ACTGTTCTTCTAGTGTAGCCGTAGTTAGGCCACCACTTCAAGAACTCTGTAGCACCGCCTACATACCTCG
CTCTGCTAATCCTGTTACCAGTGGCTGCTGCCAGTGGCGATAAGTCGTGTCTTACCGGGTTGGACTCAAG
ACGATAGTTACCGGATAAGGCGCAGCGGTCGGGCTGAACGGGGGGTTCGTGCACACAGCCCAGCTTGGAG
CGAACGACCTACACCGAACTGAGATACCTACAGCGTGAGCTATGAGAAAGCGCCACGCTTCCCGAAGGGA
GAAAGGCGGACAGGTATCCGGTAAGCGGCAGGGTCGGAACAGGAGAGCGCACGAGGGAGCTTCCAGGGGG
AAACGCCTGGTATCTTTATAGTCCTGTCGGGTTTCGCCACCTCTGACTTGAGCGTCGATTTTTGTGATGC
TCGTCAGGGGGGCGGAGCCTATGGAAAAACGCCAGCAACGCGGCCTTTTTACGGTTCCTGGCCTTTTGCT
GGCCTTTTGCTCACATGTGAGGGCCTATTTCCCATGATTCCTTCATATTTGCATATACGATACAAGGCTG
TTAGAGAGATAATTGGAATTAATTTGACTGTAAACACAAAGATATTAGTACAAAATACGTGACGTAGAAA
GTAATAATTTCTTGGGTAGTTTGCAGTTTTAAAATTATGTTTTAAAATGGACTATCATATGCTTACCGTA
ACTTGAAAGTATTTCGATTTCTTGGCTTTATATATCTTGTGGAAAGGACGAAACACCGGGTCTTCGAGAA
GACCTGTTTTAGAGCTAGAAATAGCAAGTTAAAATAAGGCTAGTCCGTTATCAACTTGAAAAAGTGGCAC
CGAGTCGGTGCTTTTTTGTTTTAGAGCTAGAAATAGCAAGTTAAAATAAGGCTAGTCCGTTTTTAGCGCG
TGCGCCAATTCTGCAGACAAATGGCTCTAGAGACCGGCGCCGCTACAGGGCGCGTCCCATTCGCCATTCA
GGCTGCGCAACTGTTGGGAAGGGCGATCGGTGCGGGCCTCTTCGCTATTACGCCAGCTGGCGAAAGGGGG
ATGTGCTGCAAGGCGATTAAGTTGGGTAACGCCAGGGTTTTCCCAGTCACGACGTTGTAAAACGACGGCC
AGTGAGCGCGCGTAATACGACTCACTATAGGGCGAATTGGGTACCGGGCCCCCCCTCGAGGTCCTCCAGC
TTTTGTTCCCTTTAGTGAGGGTTAATTGCGCGCTTGGCGTAATCATGGTCATAGCTGTTTCCTGTGTGAA
ATTGTTATCCGCTCACAATTCCACACAACATACGAGCCGGAAGCATAAAGTGTAAAGCCTGGGGTGCCTA
ATGAGTGAGCTAACTCACATTAATTGCGTTGCGCTCACTGCCCGCTTTCCACCGGTGGTCTCTTAGAGGT
ACCCGTTACATAACTTACGGTAAATGGCCCGCCTGGCTGACCGCCCAACGACCCCCGCCCATTGACGTCA
ATAGTAACGCCAATAGGGACTTTCCATTGACGTCAATGGGTGGAGTATTTACGGTAAACTGCCCACTTGG
CAGTACATCAAGTGTATCATATGCCAAGTACGCCCCCTATTGACGTCAATGACGGTAAATGGCCCGCCTG
GCATTGTGCCCAGTACATGACCTTATGGGACTTTCCTACTTGGCAGTACATCTACGTATGTATCCGCATC
TGATGCTACCGTGGTTGAGTTAGCGTCGGAATTCCTAGAGCTCGCTGATCAGCCTCGACTGTGCCTTCTA
GTTGCCAGCCATCTGTTGTTTGCCCCTCCCCCGTGCCTTCCTTGACCCTGGAAGGTGCCACTCCCACTGT
CCTTTCCTAATAAAATGAGGAAATTGCATCGCATTGTCTGAGTAGGTGTCATTCTATTCTGGGGGGTGGG
GTGGGGCAGGACAGCAAGGGGGAGGATTGGGAAGAGAATAGCAGGCATGCTGGGGAGCGGCCGCAGGAAC
CCCTAGTGATGGAGTTGGCCACTCCCTCTCTGCGCGCTCGCTCGCTCACTGAGGCCGGGCGACCAAAGGT
CGCCCGACGCCCGGGCTTTGCCCGGGCGGCCTCAGTGAGCGAGCGAGCGCGCAGCTGCCTGCAGGGGCGC
CTGATGCGGTATTTTCTCCTTACGCATCTGTGCGGTATTTCACACCGCATA
[95 nt withheld, positions 2992-3086]
T
[46 nt withheld, positions 3088-3133]
C
[141 nt withheld, positions 3135-3275]
CCTTTGACGTTGGAGTCCACGTTCTTT
[37 nt withheld, positions 3303-3339]
ACTCTATCTCGGGCTATTCTTTTGATTTATAAGGGATTTTGCCGATTTCGGTCTATTGGTTAAAAAATGA
GCTGATTTAACAAAAATTTAACGCGAATTTTAACAAAATATTAACGTTTACAATTTTATGGTGCACTCTC
AGTACAATCTGCTCTGATGCCGCATAGTTAAGCCAGCCCCGACACCCGCCAACACCCGCTGACGCGCCCT
GACGGGCTTGTCTGCTCCCGGCATCCGCTTACAGACAAGCTGTGACCGTCTCCGGGAGCTGCATGTGTCA
GAGGTTTTCACCGTCATCACCGAAACGCGCGAGACGAAAGGGCCTCGTGATACGCCTATTTTTATAGGTT
AATGTCATGATAATAATGGTTTCTTAGACGTCAGGTGGCACTTTTCGGGGAAATGTGCGCGGAACCCCTA
TTTGTTTATTTTTCTAAATACATTCAAATATGTATCCGCTCATGAGACAATAACCCTGATAAATGCTTCA
ATAATATTGAAAAAGGAAGAGTATGAGTATTCAACATTTCCGTGTCGCCCTTATTCCCTTTTTTGCGGCA
TTTTGCCTTCCTGTTTTTGCTCACCCAGAAACGCTGGTGAAAGTAAAAGATGCTGAAGATCAGTTGGGTG
CACGAGTGGGTTACATCGAACTGGATCTCAACAGCGGTAAGATCCTTGAGAGTTTTCGCCCCGAAGAACG
TTTTCCAATGATGAGCACTTTTAAAGTTCTGCTATGTGGCGCGGTATTATCCCGTATTGACGCCGGGCAA
GAGCAACTCGGTCGCCGCATACACTATTCTCAGAATGACTTGGTTGAGTACTCACCAGTCACAGAAAAGC
ATCTT
Features (pLannotate 1.2.2; 21 found; start..end, strand, type, name):
    699..1287    +  rep_origin     ori: high-copy-number ColE1/pMB1/pBR322/pUC origin of replication
   1349..1589    +  promoter       U6 promoter: RNA polymerase III promoter for human U6 snRNA
   1616..1691    +  misc_RNA       gRNA scaffold: guide RNA scaffold for the Streptococcus pyogenes CRISPR/Cas9 system
   1698..1741    +  misc_RNA       gRNA scaffold (fragment): guide RNA scaffold for the Streptococcus pyogenes CRISPR/Cas9 system
   1787..1805    -  rep_origin     f1 ori (fragment): f1 bacteriophage origin of replication; arrow indicates direction of (+) strand synthesis
   1810..1965    -  CDS            lacZα (fragment): LacZα fragment of β-galactosidase; lacZ fragment
   1973..1991    +  promoter       T7 promoter: promoter for bacteriophage T7 RNA polymerase
   2000..2023    -  misc_feature   MCS (fragment): pBluescript multiple cloning site
   2039..2057    -  promoter       T3 promoter: promoter for bacteriophage T3 RNA polymerase
   2102..2118    -  protein_bind   lac operator: The lac repressor binds to the lac operator to inhibit transcription in E. coli. This inhibition can be relieved by adding lactose or isopropyl-β-D-thiogalactopyranoside (IPTG). lac repressor encoded by lacI
   2126..2156    -  promoter       lac promoter: promoter for the E. coli lac operon
   2171..2192    -  protein_bind   CAP binding site: CAP binding activates transcription in the presence of cAMP. E. coli catabolite activator protein
   2244..2509    +  enhancer       CMV enhancer (fragment): human cytomegalovirus immediate early enhancer; contains an 18-bp deletion relative to the standard CMV enhancer
   2579..2690    +  polyA_signal   bGH poly(A) signal: bovine growth hormone polyadenylation signal
   2795..2935    +  repeat_region  AAV2 ITR: inverted terminal repeat of adeno-associated virus serotype 2 inverted
   2940..2991    -  misc_feature   bom (fragment): basis of mobility region from pBR322
   3010..3465    +  rep_origin     f1 ori (sequence partly withheld): f1 bacteriophage origin of replication; arrow indicates direction of (+) strand synthesis
   3466..3515    -  misc_feature   bom (fragment): basis of mobility region from pBR322
   3617..3652    -  CDS            rop (fragment): Rop protein, which maintains plasmids at low copy number; rop
   3747..3851    +  promoter       AmpR promoter: bla
   3852..528     +  CDS            AmpR (across the origin): β-lactamase; bla; confers resistance to ampicillin, carbenicillin, and related antibiotics
