[The description below was written by a language model from this plasmid's Addgene catalogue record and pLannotate feature annotations shown in this document.]
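Description:
S12.1_Empty_Bridge is an empty, ampicillin-resistant backbone listed as a mammalian expression/CRISPR vector and described as a multiplexing backbone lacking the CRY2HA and mCherry cassettes. It was deposited with work on light-activated dynamic looping (LADL) for controlling endogenous gene expression. The catalogue describes it as derived from pUC19, and it is propagated in E. coli at high copy from a ColE1/pUC-type origin, with selection through the β-lactamase gene (AmpR) under its own promoter. An f1 phage origin is also annotated. The catalogue gives a backbone size of 3,308 bp, whereas the sequenced record used for annotation is 4,184 nt; the record does not explain this difference.

The functional core is a human U6 RNA polymerase III promoter followed by a Streptococcus pyogenes Cas9 guide RNA scaffold, with a second partial scaffold fragment immediately downstream. Depositor comments note BbsI and BsaI sites associated with the hU6 promoter. These are type IIS enzymes commonly used for inserting guide spacers and for Golden Gate-style assembly of several guide cassettes, which fits the "multiplexing" label, though the exact assembly scheme is not stated.

No insert is present. The remaining annotations look like remnants of the plasmid's construction history: a pBluescript-type lacZα/MCS segment flanked by T7 and T3 promoters with lac promoter, operator and CAP site, a partial CMV enhancer, a bGH polyadenylation signal with no annotated coding sequence upstream of it, a single AAV2 ITR, and short bom and rop fragments. With only one ITR annotated, the record does not support use as an AAV packaging vector.
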