Addgene plasmid #127670: S12.1_Empty_Bridge
Purpose: (Empty Backbone) Ampicillin resistant multiplexing backbone without CRY2HA and mCherry
Depositing lab: Jennifer Phillips-Cremins. Depositing organization: University of Pennsylvania. Publication: LADL: light-activated dynamic looping for endogenous gene expression control. Kim JH, Rege M, Valeri J, Dunagin MC, Metzger A, Titus KR, Gilgenast TG, Gong W, Beagan JA, Raj A, Phillips-Cremins JE. Nat Methods. 2019 Jun 24. pii: 10.1038/s41592-019-0436-5. doi: 10.1038/s41592-019-0436-5. PubMed 31235883.
Backbone
  Vector backbone: Derived from pUC19
  Backbone manufacturer: Cremins lab
  Backbone size (bp): 3308
  Vector type: Mammalian Expression, CRISPR
Growth in bacteria
  Bacterial resistance: Ampicillin, 100 μg/mL
  Growth temperature: 37°C
  Growth strain: NEB Stable
  Copy number: High Copy
Gene/Insert
  Gene/Insert name: None
Terms and licenses: Academic/Nonprofit Terms; Industry Terms: Not Available to Industry
Depositor comments: hU6 promoter with BbsI and BsaI sites
How to cite: S12.1_Empty_Bridge was a gift from Jennifer Phillips-Cremins (Addgene plasmid # 127670 ; http://n2t.net/addgene:127670 ; RRID:Addgene_127670)
